>Addgene plasmid #100437 | pCMV_mEm_4GS_LF82_352 | addgene full sequence | sequence record 210157 | Addgene NGS Result
AGGGGGATGTGCTGCAAGGCGATTAAGTTGGGTAACGCCAGGGTTTTCCCAGTCACGACGTTGTAAAACG
ACGGCCAGTGAGTTCGAGCTTGCATGCCTGCAGGTCGTTACATAACTTACGGTAAATGGCCCGCCTGGCT
GACCGCCCAACGACCCCCGCCCATTGACGTCAATAATGACGTATGTTCCCATAGTAACGCCAATAGGGAC
TTTCCATTGACGTCAATGGGTGGAGTATTTACGGTAAACTGCCCACTTGGCAGTACATCAAGTGTATCAT
ATGCCAAGTACGCCCCCTATTGACGTCAATGACGGTAAATGGCCCGCCTGGCATTATGCCCAGTACATGA
CCTTATGGGACTTTCCTACTTGGCAGTACATCTACGTATTAGTCATCGCTATTACCATGGTGATGCGGTT
TTGGCAGTACATCAATGGGCGTGGATAGCGGTTTGACTCACGGGGATTTCCAAGTCTCCACCCCATTGAC
GTCAATGGGAGTTTGTTTTGGCACCAAAATCAACGGGACTTTCCAAAATGTCGTAACAACTCCGCCCCAT
TGACGCAAATGGGCGGTAGGCGTGTACGGTGGGAGGTCTATATAAGCAGAGCTCGTTTAGTGAACCGTCA
GATCGCCTGGAGACGCCATCCACGCTGTTTTGACCTCCATAGAAGACACCGGGACCGATCCAGCCTCCGG
ACTCTAGAGGATCCGGTACTAGAGGAACTGAAAAACCAGAAAGTTAACTGGTAAGTTTAGTCTTTTTGTC
TTTTATTTCAGGTCCCGGATCCGGTGGTGGTGCAAATCAAAGAACTGCTCCTCAGTGGATGTTGCCTTTA
CTTCTAGGCCTGTACGGAAGTGTTACTTCTGCTCTAAAAGCTGCGGAATTGTACCCGCGGGCCCACCATG
GTGAGCAAGGGCGAGGAGCTGTTCACCGGGGTGGTGCCCATCCTGGTCGAGCTGGACGGCGACGTAAACG
GCCACAAGTTCAGCGTGTCCGGCGAGGGCGAGGGCGATGCCACCTACGGCAAGCTGACCCTGAAGTTCAT
CTGCACCACCGGCAAGCTGCCCGTGCCCTGGCCCACCCTCGTGACCACCTTGACCTACGGCGTGCAGTGC
TTCGCCCGCTACCCCGACCACATGAAGCAGCACGACTTCTTCAAGTCCGCCATGCCCGAAGGCTACGTCC
AGGAGCGCACCATCTTCTTCAAGGACGACGGCAACTACAAGACCCGCGCCGAGGTGAAGTTCGAGGGCGA
CACCCTGGTGAACCGCATCGAGCTGAAGGGCATCGACTTCAAGGAGGACGGCAACATCCTGGGGCACAAG
CTGGAGTACAACTACAACAGCCACAAGGTCTATATCACCGCCGACAAGCAGAAGAACGGCATCAAGGTGA
ACTTCAAGACCCGCCACAACATCGAGGACGGCAGCGTGCAGCTCGCCGACCACTACCAGCAGAACACCCC
CATCGGCGACGGCCCCGTGCTGCTGCCCGACAACCACTACCTGAGCACCCAGTCCAAGCTGAGCAAAGAC
CCCAACGAGAAGCGCGATCACATGGTCCTGCTGGAGTTCGTGACCGCCGCCGGGATCACTCTCGGCATGG
ACGAGCTGTACAAGCGAATTGGTGGAGGGGGCGGTTCCGGTGGCGGAGGTTCCCGAATTCGTCGACGGAG
ATCTGATATGGGTGATAATTATAATATTATACCGCAAAAGAAATTCACATTATCTGGTGTTTATAGGATA
AAGAATGCAGAGAGTTCAATAGAGCTTGCCATTCGTTCAATTATAGATGTAATGGATGAAGTGATTGTTG
TAGATAATGAATCTTCAGATGGTACATTAGATATTTTAATTAAACTGCAAAAAAAATATCCTAATAAAAT
AAAGATTTTCCATTATAACAAAAAACTGTGTAGAGCAGGTAAAAATTATGCTGATTGTGTGAGAAGTAAT
CCATCAGGGAGCTTAGCCAAATATTATAACTATGCTTTTTCCAAAGCAACTAGCGAATATGTAATGAAGT
GTGATGCCAATTATATTTTCACGTTGAAAGGTAAAATAGATATTATCAATGCATTAAATAAGAATCCTGA
TGTATTATGCTATCCTGGTGTTGAAATATTTGGGCATCATCACTCAATTGAGCCATTTGTATATTTAAGG
AAATTAAATTATAAATACTGTGATGGTTTGTTATGGGAGTTTTTACATTATGAACGAACTGCGAAAATAA
AGAAAATATTAAATCCGTGCTTTGTGCATATAAAAAGAATCAATTACAATAAGTATATACATAGCGAACA
TAAAGGAGTTGACGGTTTATATGGTAGCCACGATTGAATCGGTACCCTCGAGAAGCTTGCGGCCGCGGGG
ATCCAGACATGATAAGATACATTGATGAGTTTGGACAAACCACAACTAGAATGCAGTGAAAAAAATGCTT
TATTTGTGAAATTTGTGATGCTATTGCTTTATTTGTAACCATTATAAGCTGCAATAAACAAGTTAACAAC
AACAATTGCATTCATTTTATGTTTCAGGTTCAGGGGGAGGTGTGGGAGGTTTTTTCGGATCCTCTAGAGT
CGATCTGCAGGCATGCTAGCTTGGCGTAATCATGGTCATAGCTGTTTCCTGTGTGAAATTGTTATCCGCT
CACAATTCCACACAACATACGAGCCGGAAGCATAAAGTGTAAAGCCTGGGGTGCCTAATGAGTGAGCTAA
CTCACATTAATTGCGTTGCGCTCACTGCCCGCTTTCCAGTCGGGAAACCTGTCGTGCCAGCTGCATTAAT
GAATCGGCCAACGCGCGGGGAGAGGCGGTTTGCGTATTGGGCGCTCTTCCGCTTCCTCGCTCACTGACTC
GCTGCGCTCGGTCGTTCGGCTGCGGCGAGCGGTATCAGCTCACTCAAAGGCGGTAATACGGTTATCCACA
GAATCAGGGGATAACGCAGGAAAGAACATGTGAGCAAAAGGCCAGCAAAAGGCCAGGAACCGTAAAAAGG
CCGCGTTGCTGGCGTTTTTCCATAGGCTCCGCCCCCCTGACGAGCATCACAAAAATCGACGCTCAAGTCA
GAGGTGGCGAAACCCGACAGGACTATAAAGATACCAGGCGTTTCCCCCTGGAAGCTCCCTCGTGCGCTCT
CCTGTTCCGACCCTGCCGCTTACCGGATACCTGTCCGCCTTTCTCCCTTCGGGAAGCGTGGCGCTTTCTC
ATAGCTCACGCTGTAGGTATCTCAGTTCGGTGTAGGTCGTTCGCTCCAAGCTGGGCTGTGTGCACGAACC
CCCCGTTCAGCCCGACCGCTGCGCCTTATCCGGTAACTATCGTCTTGAGTCCAACCCGGTAAGACACGAC
TTATCGCCACTGGCAGCAGCCACTGGTAACAGGATTAGCAGAGCGAGGTATGTAGGCGGTGCTACAGAGT
TCTTGAAGTGGTGGCCTAACTACGGCTACACTAGAAGAACAGTATTTGGTATCTGCGCTCTGCTGAAGCC
AGTTACCTTCGGAAAAAGAGTTGGTAGCTCTTGATCCGGCAAACAAACCACCGCTGGTAGCGGTGGTTTT
TTTGTTTGCAAGCAGCAGATTACGCGCAGAAAAAAAGGATCTCAAGAAGATCCTTTGATCTTTTCTACGG
GGTCTGACGCTCAGTGGAACGAAAACTCACGTTAAGGGATTTTGGTCATGAGATTATCAAAAAGGATCTT
CACCTAGATCCTTTTAAATTAAAAATGAAGTTTTAAATCAATCTAAAGTATATATGAGTAAACTTGGTCT
GACAGTTACCAATGCTTAATCAGTGAGGCACCTATCTCAGCGATCTGTCTATTTCGTTCATCCATAGTTG
CCTGACTCCCCGTCGTGTAGATAACTACGATACGGGAGGGCTTACCATCTGGCCCCAGTGCTGCAATGAT
ACCGCGAGACCCACGCTCACCGGCTCCAGATTTATCAGCAATAAACCAGCCAGCCGGAAGGGCCGAGCGC
AGAAGTGGTCCTGCAACTTTATCCGCCTCCATCCAGTCTATTAATTGTTGCCGGGAAGCTAGAGTAAGTA
GTTCGCCAGTTAATAGTTTGCGCAACGTTGTTGCCATTGCTACAGGCATCGTGGTGTCACGCTCGTCGTT
TGGTATGGCTTCATTCAGCTCCGGTTCCCAACGATCAAGGCGAGTTACATGATCCCCCATGTTGTGCAAA
AAAGCGGTTAGCTCCTTCGGTCCTCCGATCGTTGTCAGAAGTAAGTTGGCCGCAGTGTTATCACTCATGG
TTATGGCAGCACTGCATAATTCTCTTACTGTCATGCCATCCGTAAGATGCTTTTCTGTGACTGGTGAGTA
CTCAACCAAGTCATTCTGAGAATAGTGTATGCGGCGACCGAGTTGCTCTTGCCCGGCGTCAATACGGGAT
AATACCGCGCCACATAGCAGAACTTTAAAAGTGCTCATCATTGGAAAACGTTCTTCGGGGCGAAAACTCT
CAAGGATCTTACCGCTGTTGAGATCCAGTTCGATGTAACCCACTCGTGCACCCAACTGATCTTCAGCATC
TTTTACTTTCACCAGCGTTTCTGGGTGAGCAAAAACAGGAAGGCAAAATGCCGCAAAAAAGGGAATAAGG
GCGACACGGAAATGTTGAATACTCATACTCTTCCTTTTTCAATATTATTGAAGCATTTATCAGGGTTATT
GTCTCATGAGCGGATACATATTTGAATGTATTTAGAAAAATAAACAAATAGGGGTTCCGCGCACATTTCC
CCGAAAAGTGCCACCTGACGTCTAAGAAACCATTATTATCATGACATTAACCTATAAAAATAGGCGTATC
ACGAGGCCCTTTCGTCTCGCGCGTTTCGGTGATGACGGTGAAAACCTCTGACACATGCAGCTCCCGGAGA
CGGTCACAGCTTGTCTGTAAGCGGATGCCGGGAGCAGACAAGCCCGTCAGGGCGCGTCAGCGGGTGTTGG
CGGGTGTCGGGGCTGGCTTAACTATGCGGCATCAGAGCAGATTGTACTGAGAGTGCACCATATGCGGTGT
GAAATACCGCACAGATGCGTAAGGAGAAAATACCGCATCAGGCGCCATTCGCCATTCAGGCTGCGCAACT
GTTGGGAAGGGCGATCGGTGCGGGCCTCTTCGCTATTACGCCAGCTGGCGAA
Features (pLannotate 1.2.2; 17 found; start..end, strand, type, name):
     87..107     -  misc_feature   MCS (fragment): pUC18/19 multiple cloning site
    106..409     +  enhancer       CMV enhancer: human cytomegalovirus immediate early enhancer
    410..613     +  promoter       CMV promoter: human cytomegalovirus (CMV) immediate early promoter
    751..847     +  intron         SV40 intron: modified SV40 intron with splice donor and acceptor sites
    908..1624    +  CDS            mEmerald: mEmerald is a basic (constitutively fluorescent) green fluorescent protein published in 1998, derived from Aequorea victoria. It is reported to be a very rapidly-maturing monomer with moderate acid sensitivity.
   1751..1855    +  CDS            Y209_RICTY (fragment): Protein inferred from homology: Swiss-Prot protein existence level 3. From Rickettsia typhi (strain ATCC VR-144 / Wilmington).
   2380..2514    -  polyA_signal   SV40 poly(A) signal: SV40 polyadenylation signal
   2649..2665    -  protein_bind   lac operator: The lac repressor binds to the lac operator to inhibit transcription in E. coli. This inhibition can be relieved by adding lactose or isopropyl-β-D-thiogalactopyranoside (IPTG). lac repressor encoded by lacI
   2673..2703    -  promoter       lac promoter: promoter for the E. coli lac operon
   2718..2739    -  protein_bind   CAP binding site: CAP binding activates transcription in the presence of cAMP. E. coli catabolite activator protein
   2752..2844    -  CDS            lacI (fragment): lac repressor; lacI; The lac repressor binds to the lac operator to inhibit transcription in E. coli. This inhibition can be relieved by adding lactose or isopropyl-β-D-thiogalactopyranoside (IPTG).
   3027..3615    -  rep_origin     ori: high-copy-number ColE1/pMB1/pBR322/pUC origin of replication
   3786..4646    -  CDS            AmpR: β-lactamase; bla; confers resistance to ampicillin, carbenicillin, and related antibiotics
   4647..4751    -  promoter       AmpR promoter: bla
   4846..4881    +  CDS            rop (fragment): Rop protein, which maintains plasmids at low copy number; rop
   4983..5082    +  misc_feature   bom (fragment): basis of mobility region from pBR322
   5088..81      -  CDS            lacZα (fragment) (across the origin): LacZα fragment of β-galactosidase; lacZ fragment
