[The description below was written by a language model from this plasmid's Addgene catalogue record and pLannotate feature annotations shown in this document.]
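Description:
pCMV_mEm_4GS_LF82_352 is a mammalian expression plasmid built on a pCMV backbone (4,502 bp without insert; the full sequenced record is 5,162 nt). It carries the 660 bp LF82_352 coding sequence from E. coli LF82, fused to the green fluorescent protein mEmerald. In bacteria it replicates from a high-copy ColE1/pUC-type origin and is selected with ampicillin through the β-lactamase gene and its native promoter. Fragments of the lac promoter/operator region, lacZα, lacI, rop and bom are also annotated, and these appear to be vestiges of the pUC/pBR322-derived cloning backbone rather than functional parts of the payload. No mammalian selection marker is annotated, which suggests the plasmid is meant for transient transfection.

The expression cassette begins with the human cytomegalovirus immediate early enhancer and promoter. A modified SV40 intron with splice donor and acceptor sites follows, a type of element commonly included to improve mRNA processing and expression. Next comes the mEmerald open reading frame, placed N-terminal to the bacterial insert. The "4GS" in the name presumably refers to a glycine-serine linker between the two, but the record does not define it. The insert was introduced by ligation independent cloning. In the feature table it is not labelled by name. The only annotation in that region is a short homology-based match to a Rickettsia typhi protein fragment, which says little about its function. An SV40 polyadenylation signal lies downstream of the cassette. The associated study used exogenous expression in HeLa cells for a multi-phenotypic imaging screen to identify bacterial effectors. The mEmerald tag would allow the localisation and cellular effects of the LF82_352 protein to be followed by fluorescence microscopy.
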