Addgene plasmid #100437: pCMV_mEm_4GS_LF82_352
Purpose: Mammalian expression of E. coli LF82_352 CDS fused to mEmerald
Depositing lab: Alan Huett. Depositing organization: University of Nottingham. Publication: A multi-phenotypic imaging screen to identify bacterial effectors by exogenous expression in a HeLa cell line. Collins A, Huett A. Sci Data. 2018 May 15;5:180081. doi: 10.1038/sdata.2018.81. PubMed 29762554.
Backbone
  Vector backbone: pCMV
  Backbone size w/o insert (bp): 4502
  Vector type: Mammalian Expression
Growth in bacteria
  Bacterial resistance: Ampicillin, 100 μg/mL
  Growth temperature: 37°C
  Growth strain: XL1 Blue
  Copy number: High Copy
Gene/Insert
  Gene/Insert name: LF82_352
  Insert size (bp): 660
  Promoter: CMV
  Tag / fusion protein: mEmerald (N terminal on backbone)
  Cloning method: Ligation Independent Cloning
  Sequencing primers: 5′ ACTTCTGCTCTAAAAGCTGCGG; 3′ CACTGCATTCTAGTTGTGGTTTGTC
Terms and licenses: Academic/Nonprofit Terms; Industry Terms: Not Available to Industry
How to cite: pCMV_mEm_4GS_LF82_352 was a gift from Alan Huett (Addgene plasmid # 100437 ; http://n2t.net/addgene:100437 ; RRID:Addgene_100437)
